Addgene plasmid #108840: pBW1312_pCAG-PV1-NTD-ENTRY-L1-ABI-NLS-BGHpA
Purpose: (Empty Backbone) Insert protein fragment into MluI/BspEI to fuse to ABI/NLS tags on C-terminus
Depositing lab: Wilson Wong. Depositing organization: Boston University Main Campus. Publication: High-performance chemical- and light-inducible recombinases in mammalian cells and mice. Weinberg BH, Cho JH, Agarwal Y, Pham NTH, Caraballo LD, Walkosz M, Ortega C, Trexler M, Tague N, Law B, Benman WKJ, Letendre J, Beal J, Wong WW. Nat Commun. 2019 Oct 24;10(1):4845. doi: 10.1038/s41467-019-12800-7. PubMed 31649244.
Backbone
  Vector backbone: pCAGGS
  Vector type: Mammalian Expression, Synthetic Biology
  Tag / fusion protein: ABI,NLS (C terminal on backbone)
Growth in bacteria
  Bacterial resistance: Ampicillin, 100 μg/mL
  Growth temperature: 37°C
  Growth strain: NEB Stable
  Copy number: High Copy
Gene/Insert
  Gene/Insert name: None
  Tag / fusion protein: ABI,NLS (C terminal on backbone)
Terms and licenses: Academic/Nonprofit Terms; Industry Terms: Not Available to Industry
Depositor comments: Please visit https://www.biorxiv.org/content/10.1101/747121v1 for bioRxiv preprint.
How to cite: pBW1312_pCAG-PV1-NTD-ENTRY-L1-ABI-NLS-BGHpA was a gift from Wilson Wong (Addgene plasmid # 108840 ; http://n2t.net/addgene:108840 ; RRID:Addgene_108840)
