[The description below was written by a language model from this plasmid's Addgene catalogue record and pLannotate feature annotations shown in this document.]
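Description:
pBW1312_pCAG-PV1-NTD-ENTRY-L1-ABI-NLS-BGHpA is an empty entry vector on the pCAGGS backbone, used for mammalian expression and synthetic biology. It is designed to accept a protein fragment and express it as a C-terminal fusion to the ABI domain and a nuclear localization signal. The 6.2 kb plasmid is propagated in E. coli through a high-copy ColE1/pUC-type origin and selected with ampicillin via the β-lactamase gene. Residual backbone elements include lac promoter/operator remnants, short lacI fragments and an SV40 origin with an SV40 polyadenylation signal.

Expression is driven by the composite CAG promoter, annotated here as the CMV immediate-early enhancer, the chicken β-actin promoter and the chimeric β-actin/β-globin intron, which gives strong constitutive transcription in many mammalian cell types. Downstream lies the cloning position. According to the record, a fragment is inserted at the MluI and BspEI sites so that it reads in frame into the ABI coding sequence. The plasmid name suggests a linker (L1) between the two, but the feature table does not annotate it. The ABI sequence is a fragment of Arabidopsis ABI1, a phosphatase of the abscisic acid signalling pathway. The NLS is listed as a tag but is not annotated separately. The cassette terminates at a bovine growth hormone polyadenylation signal, followed by leftover β-globin sequence and the rabbit β-globin poly(A) signal from the parental pCAGGS.

No insert is present. In the context of the associated work on chemical- and light-inducible recombinases, the vector appears intended for building the N-terminal half ("NTD" in the name) of a split protein. Abscisic acid-induced dimerization of ABI with a partner domain on a complementary construct would then reconstitute activity in the nucleus. The record does not explain the "PV1" element.
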