Features (pLannotate 1.2.2; 19 found; start..end, strand, type, name):
     46..62      -  protein_bind   lac operator: The lac repressor binds to the lac operator to inhibit transcription in E. coli. This inhibition can be relieved by adding lactose or isopropyl-β-D-thiogalactopyranoside (IPTG). lac repressor encoded by lacI
     70..100     -  promoter       lac promoter: promoter for the E. coli lac operon
    115..136     -  protein_bind   CAP binding site: CAP binding activates transcription in the presence of cAMP. E. coli catabolite activator protein
    149..188     -  CDS            lacI (fragment): lac repressor; lacI; The lac repressor binds to the lac operator to inhibit transcription in E. coli. This inhibition can be relieved by adding lactose or isopropyl-β-D-thiogalactopyranoside (IPTG).
    195..217     +  promoter       SV40 promoter (fragment): SV40 enhancer and early promoter
    221..355     +  rep_origin     SV40 ori: SV40 origin of replication
    375..509     +  polyA_signal   SV40 poly(A) signal: SV40 polyadenylation signal
    511..565     -  CDS            lacI (fragment): lac repressor; lacI; The lac repressor binds to the lac operator to inhibit transcription in E. coli. This inhibition can be relieved by adding lactose or isopropyl-β-D-thiogalactopyranoside (IPTG).
    748..1336    -  rep_origin     ori: high-copy-number ColE1/pMB1/pBR322/pUC origin of replication
   1507..2367    -  CDS            AmpR: β-lactamase; bla; confers resistance to ampicillin, carbenicillin, and related antibiotics
   2368..2472    -  promoter       AmpR promoter: bla
   2503..2882    +  enhancer       CMV enhancer: human cytomegalovirus immediate early enhancer
   2884..3159    +  promoter       chicken β-actin promoter: No description available
   3160..4175    +  intron         chimeric intron: chimera between introns from chicken β-actin and rabbit β-globin
   4351..5283    +  CDS            ABI1 (fragment): P2C56_ARATH - Experimental evidence at protein level: Swiss-Prot protein existence level 1. Key component and repressor of the abscisic acid (ABA) signaling pathway that regulates numerous ABA responses, such as stomatal closure, osmotic water permeability of the plasma membrane (Pos), drought-induced resistance and rhizogenesis, response to glucose, high light stress, seed germination and inhibition of vegetative growth. During the stomatal closure regulation, modulates the inward calcium-channel permeability as well as the actin reorganization in guard cells in response to ABA. Involved in t
   5296..5520    +  polyA_signal   bGH poly(A) signal: bovine growth hormone polyadenylation signal
   5524..5545    +  promoter       SV40 promoter (fragment): SV40 enhancer and early promoter
   5683..5754    +  CDS            HBB (fragment): HBB_PONPY - Experimental evidence at transcript level: Swiss-Prot protein existence level 2. Involved in oxygen transport from the lung to the various peripheral tissues. From Pongo pygmaeus (Bornean orangutan).
   5825..5880    +  polyA_signal   β-globin poly(A) signal: rabbit β-globin polyadenylation signal (Gil and Proudfoot, 1987)
>Addgene plasmid #108840 | pBW1312_pCAG-PV1-NTD-ENTRY-L1-ABI-NLS-BGHpA | depositor full sequence | sequence record 205121 | Full Sequence
CCCAAGCTTGGCGTAATCATGGTCATAGCTGTTTCCTGTGTGAAATTGTTATCCGCTCACAATTCCACAC
AACATACGAGCCGGAAGCATAAAGTGTAAAGCCTGGGGTGCCTAATGAGTGAGCTAACTCACATTAATTG
CGTTGCGCTCACTGCCCGCTTTCCAGTCGGGAAACCTGTCGTGCCAGCGGATCCGCATCTCAATTAGTCA
GCAACCATAGTCCCGCCCCTAACTCCGCCCAGTTCCGCCCATTCTCCGCCCCATGGCTGACTAATTTTTT
TTATTTATGCAGAGGCCGAGGCCGCCTCGGCCTCTGAGCTATTCCAGAAGTAGTGAGGAGGCTTTTTTGG
AGGCCTAGGCTTTTGCAAAAAGCTAACTTGTTTATTGCAGCTTATAATGGTTACAAATAAAGCAATAGCA
TCACAAATTTCACAAATAAAGCATTTTTTTCACTGCATTCTAGTTGTGGTTTGTCCAAACTCATCAATGT
ATCTTATCATGTCTGGATCCGCTGCATTAATGAATCGGCCAACGCGCGGGGAGAGGCGGTTTGCGTATTG
GGCGCTCTTCCGCTTCCTCGCTCACTGACTCGCTGCGCTCGGTCGTTCGGCTGCGGCGAGCGGTATCAGC
TCACTCAAAGGCGGTAATACGGTTATCCACAGAATCAGGGGATAACGCAGGAAAGAACATGTGAGCAAAA
GGCCAGCAAAAGGCCAGGAACCGTAAAAAGGCCGCGTTGCTGGCGTTTTTCCATAGGCTCCGCCCCCCTG
ACGAGCATCACAAAAATCGACGCTCAAGTCAGAGGTGGCGAAACCCGACAGGACTATAAAGATACCAGGC
GTTTCCCCCTGGAAGCTCCCTCGTGCGCTCTCCTGTTCCGACCCTGCCGCTTACCGGATACCTGTCCGCC
TTTCTCCCTTCGGGAAGCGTGGCGCTTTCTCATAGCTCACGCTGTAGGTATCTCAGTTCGGTGTAGGTCG
TTCGCTCCAAGCTGGGCTGTGTGCACGAACCCCCCGTTCAGCCCGACCGCTGCGCCTTATCCGGTAACTA
TCGTCTTGAGTCCAACCCGGTAAGACACGACTTATCGCCACTGGCAGCAGCCACTGGTAACAGGATTAGC
AGAGCGAGGTATGTAGGCGGTGCTACAGAGTTCTTGAAGTGGTGGCCTAACTACGGCTACACTAGAAGAA
CAGTATTTGGTATCTGCGCTCTGCTGAAGCCAGTTACCTTCGGAAAAAGAGTTGGTAGCTCTTGATCCGG
CAAACAAACCACCGCTGGTAGCGGTGGTTTTTTTGTTTGCAAGCAGCAGATTACGCGCAGAAAAAAAGGA
TCTCAAGAAGATCCTTTGATCTTTTCTACGGGGTCTGACGCTCAGTGGAACGAAAACTCACGTTAAGGGA
TTTTGGTCATGAGATTATCAAAAAGGATCTTCACCTAGATCCTTTTAAATTAAAAATGAAGTTTTAAATC
AATCTAAAGTATATATGAGTAAACTTGGTCTGACAGTTACCAATGCTTAATCAGTGAGGCACCTATCTCA
GCGATCTGTCTATTTCGTTCATCCATAGTTGCCTGACTCCCCGTCGTGTAGATAACTACGATACGGGAGG
GCTTACCATCTGGCCCCAGTGCTGCAATGATACCGCGAGACCCACGCTCACCGGCTCCAGATTTATCAGC
AATAAACCAGCCAGCCGGAAGGGCCGAGCGCAGAAGTGGTCCTGCAACTTTATCCGCCTCCATCCAGTCT
ATTAATTGTTGCCGGGAAGCTAGAGTAAGTAGTTCGCCAGTTAATAGTTTGCGCAACGTTGTTGCCATTG
CTACAGGCATCGTGGTGTCACGCTCGTCGTTTGGTATGGCTTCATTCAGCTCCGGTTCCCAACGATCAAG
GCGAGTTACATGATCCCCCATGTTGTGCAAAAAAGCGGTTAGCTCCTTCGGTCCTCCGATCGTTGTCAGA
AGTAAGTTGGCCGCAGTGTTATCACTCATGGTTATGGCAGCACTGCATAATTCTCTTACTGTCATGCCAT
CCGTAAGATGCTTTTCTGTGACTGGTGAGTACTCAACCAAGTCATTCTGAGAATAGTGTATGCGGCGACC
GAGTTGCTCTTGCCCGGCGTCAATACGGGATAATACCGCGCCACATAGCAGAACTTTAAAAGTGCTCATC
ATTGGAAAACGTTCTTCGGGGCGAAAACTCTCAAGGATCTTACCGCTGTTGAGATCCAGTTCGATGTAAC
CCACTCGTGCACCCAACTGATCTTCAGCATCTTTTACTTTCACCAGCGTTTCTGGGTGAGCAAAAACAGG
AAGGCAAAATGCCGCAAAAAAGGGAATAAGGGCGACACGGAAATGTTGAATACTCATACTCTTCCTTTTT
CAATATTATTGAAGCATTTATCAGGGTTATTGTCTCATGAGCGGATACATATTTGAATGTATTTAGAAAA
ATAAACAAATAGGGGTTCCGCGCACATTTCCCCGAAAAGTGCCACCTGGGTCGACATTGATTATTGACTA
GTTATTAATAGTAATCAATTACGGGGTCATTAGTTCATAGCCCATATATGGAGTTCCGCGTTACATAACT
TACGGTAAATGGCCCGCCTGGCTGACCGCCCAACGACCCCCGCCCATTGACGTCAATAATGACGTATGTT
CCCATAGTAACGCCAATAGGGACTTTCCATTGACGTCAATGGGTGGAGTATTTACGGTAAACTGCCCACT
TGGCAGTACATCAAGTGTATCATATGCCAAGTACGCCCCCTATTGACGTCAATGACGGTAAATGGCCCGC
CTGGCATTATGCCCAGTACATGACCTTATGGGACTTTCCTACTTGGCAGTACATCTACGTATTAGTCATC
GCTATTACCATGGTCGAGGTGAGCCCCACGTTCTGCTTCACTCTCCCCATCTCCCCCCCCTCCCCACCCC
CAATTTTGTATTTATTTATTTTTTAATTATTTTGTGCAGCGATGGGGGCGGGGGGGGGGGGGGCGCGCGC
CAGGCGGGGCGGGGCGGGGCGAGGGGCGGGGCGGGGCGAGGCGGAAAGGTGCGGCGGCAGCCAATCAGAG
CGGCGCGCTCCGAAAGTTTCCTTTTATGGCGAGGCGGCGGCGGCGGCGGCCCTATAAAAAGCGAAGCGCG
CGGCGGGCGGGAGTCGCTGCGTTGCCTTCGCCCCGTGCCCCGCTCCGCGCCGCCTCGCGCCGCCCGCCCC
GGCTCTGACTGACCGCGTTACTCCCACAGGTGAGCGGGCGGGACGGCCCTTCTCCTCCGGGCTGTAATTA
GCGCTTGGTTTAATGACGGCTCGTTTCTTTTCTGTGGCTGCGTGAAAGCCTTAAAGGGCTCCGGGAGGGC
CCTTTGTGCGGGGGGGAGCGGCTCGGGGGGTGCGTGCGTGTGTGTGTGCGTGGGGAGCGCCGCGTGCGGC
TCCGCGCTGCCCGGCGGCTGTGAGCGCTGCGGGCGCGGCGCGGGGCTTTGTGCGCTCCGCAGTGTGCGCG
AGGGGAGCGCGGCCGGGGGCGGTGCCCCGCGGTGCGGGGGGGGCTGCGAGGGGAACAAAGGCTGCGTGCG
GGGTGTGTGCGTGGGGGGGTGAGCAGGGGGTGTGGGCGCGGCGGTCGGGCTGTAACCCCCCCCTGCACCC
CCCTCCCCGAGTTGCTGAGCACGGCCCGGCTTCGGGTGCGGGGCTCCGTACGGGGCGTGGCGCGGGGCTC
GCCGTGCCGGGCGGGGGGTGGCGGCAGGTGGGGGTGCCGGGCGGGGCGGGGCCGCCTCGGGCCGGGGAGG
GCTCGGGGGAGGGGCGCGGCGGCCCCCGGAGCGCCGGCGGCTGTCGAGGCGCGGCGAGCCGCAGCCATTG
CCTTTTATGGTAATCGTGCGAGAGGGCGCAGGGACTTCCTTTGTCCCAAATCTGTGCGGAGCCGAAATCT
GGGAGGCGCCGCCGCACCCCCTCTAGCGGGCGCGGGGCGAAGCGGTGCGGCGCCGGCAGGAAGGAAATGG
GCGGGGAGGGCCTTCGTGCGTCGCCGCGCCGCCGTCCCCTTCTCCCTCTCCAGCCTCGGGGCTGTCCGCG
GGGGGACGGCTGCCTTCGGGGGGGACGGGGCAGGGCGGGGTTCGGCTTCTGGCGTGTGACCGGCGGCTCT
AGAGCCTCTGCTAACCATGTTCATGCCTTCTTCTTTTTCCTACAGCTCCTGGGCAACGTGCTGGTTATTG
TGCTGTCTCATCATTTTGGCAAAGAATTGATTAATTCGAGCGAAGGCGCGCCCATTACTCGCATCCATTC
TCAGGCTGTCTCGTCTCGTCTCGCACGCGTAAGTCTACTCCGGAGGGTCTGGCTCCGGATCAAGTGGTGG
CAGCGGTACCCCTTTGTATGGTTTTACTTCGATTTGTGGAAGAAGACCTGAGATGGAAGATGCTGTTTCG
ACTATACCAAGATTCCTTCAATCTTCCTCTGGTTCGATGTTAGATGGTCGGTTTGATCCTCAATCCGCCG
CTCATTTCTTCGGTGTTTACGACGGCCATGGCGGTTCTCAGGTAGCGAACTATTGTAGAGAGAGGATGCA
TTTGGCTTTGGCGGAGGAGATAGCTAAGGAGAAACCGATGCTCTGCGATGGTGATACGTGGCTGGAGAAG
TGGAAGAAAGCTCTTTTCAACTCGTTCCTGAGAGTTGACTCGGAGATTGGGTCAGTTGCGCCGGAGACGG
TTGGGTCAACGTCGGTGGTTGCCGTTGTTTTCCCGTCTCACATCTTCGTCGCTAACTGCGGTGACTCTAG
AGCCGTTCTTTGCCGCGGCAAAACTGCACTTCCATTATCCGTTGACCATAAACCGGATAGAGAAGATGAA
GCTGCGAGGATTGAAGCCGCAGGAGGGAAAGTGATTCAGTGGAATGGAGCTCGTGTTTTCGGTGTTCTCG
CCATGTCGAGATCCATTGGCGATAGATACTTGAAACCATCCATCATTCCTGATCCGGAAGTGACGGCTGT
GAAGAGAGTAAAAGAAGATGATTGTCTGATTTTGGCGAGTGACGGGGTTTGGGATGTAATGACGGATGAA
GAAGCGTGTGAGATGGCAAGGAAGCGGATTCTCTTGTGGCACAAGAAAAACGCGGTGGCTGGGGATGCAT
CGTTGCTCGCGGATGAGCGGAGAAAGGAAGGGAAAGATCCTGCGGCGATGTCCGCGGCTGAGTATTTGTC
AAAGCTGGCGATACAGAGAGGAAGCAAAGACAACATAAGTGTGGTGGTGGTTGATTTGAAGGATTACAAG
GACGATGACGATAAGCCCAAGAAAAAGCGGAAGGTGTGAGAATTCCTGTGCCTTCTAGTTGCCAGCCATC
TGTTGTTTGCCCCTCCCCCGTGCCTTCCTTGACCCTGGAAGGTGCCACTCCCACTGTCCTTTCCTAATAA
AATGAGGAAATTGCATCGCATTGTCTGAGTAGGTGTCATTCTATTCTGGGGGGTGGGGTGGGGCAGGACA
GCAAGGGGGAGGATTGGGAAGACAATAGCAGGCATGCTGGGGATGCGGTGGGCTCTATGGCTTCTGAGGC
GGAAAGAACCAGCTGGGGCTCTAGGGGGTATCCCCACGCGCCCTGTAGCGTGTACCGCTGGGAGTTCGTA
GACGGAAACAAACGCAGAATCCAAGCGCGGCCGCCCAGGATACATAGATTACCACAACTCCGAGCCCTTC
CACCGCTAGCGCACTCCTCAGGTGCAGGCTGCCTATCAGAAGGTGGTGGCTGGTGTGGCCAATGCCCTGG
CTCACAAATACCACTGAGATCTTTTTCCCTCTGCCAAAAATTATGGGGACATCATGAAGCCCCTTGAGCA
TCTGACTTCTGGCTAATAAAGGAAATTTATTTTCATTGCAATAGTGTGTTGGAATTTTTTGTGTCTCTCA
CTCGGAAGGACATATGGGAGGGCAAATCATTTAAAACATCAGAATGAGTATTTGGTTTAGAGTTTGGCAA
CATATGCCCATATGCTGGCTGCCATGAACAAAGGTTGGCTATAAAGAGGTCATCAGTATATGAAACAGCC
CCCTGCTGTCCATTCCTTATTCCATAGAAAAGCCTTGACTTGAGGTTAGATTTTTTTTATATTTTGTTTT
GTGTTATTTTTTTCTTTAACATCCCTAAAATTTTCCTTACATGTTTTACTAGCCAGATTTTTCCTCCTCT
CCTGACTACTCCCAGTCATAGCTGTCCCTCTTCTCTTATGGAGATCCCTCGACCTGCAG
