>Addgene plasmid #108840 | pBW1312_pCAG-PV1-NTD-ENTRY-L1-ABI-NLS-BGHpA | addgene partial sequence | sequence record 227095 | Addgene Partial NGS Result
TGCACCCCCCTCCCCGAGTTGCTGAGCACGGCCCGGCTTCGGGTGCGGGGCTCCGTACGGGGCGTGGCGC
GGGGCTCGCCGTGCCGGGCGGGGGGTGGCGGCAGGTGGGGGTGCCGGGCGGGGCGGGGCCGCCTCGGGCC
GGGGAGGGCTCGGGGGAGGGGCGCGGCGGCCCCCGGAGCGCCGGCGGCTGTCGAGGCGCGGCGAGCCGCA
GCCATTGCCTTTTATGGTAATCGTGCGAGAGGGCGCAGGGACTTCCTTTGTCCCAAATCTGTGCGGAGCC
GAAATCTGGGAGGCGCCGCCGCACCCCCTCTAGCGGGCGCGGGGCGAAGCGGTGCGGCGCCGGCAGGAAG
GAAATGGGCGGGGAGGGCCTTCGTGCGTCGCCGCGCCGCCGTCCCCTTCTCCCTCTCCAGCCTCGGGGCT
GTCCGCGGGGGGACGGCTGCCTTCGGGGGGGACGGGGCAGGGCGGGGTTCGGCTTCTGGCGTGTGACCGG
CGGCTCTAGAGCCTCTGCTAACCATGTTCATGCCTTCTTCTTTTTCCTACAGCTCCTGGGCAACGTGCTG
GTTATTGTGCTGTCTCATCATTTTGGCAAAGAATTGATTAATTCGAGCGAAGGCGCGCCCATTACTCGCA
TCCATTCTCAGGCTGTCTCGTCTCGTCTCGCACGCGTAAGTCTACTCCGGAGGGTCTGGCTCCGGATCAA
GTGGTGGCAGCGGTACCCCTTTGTATGGTTTTACTTCGATTTGTGGAAGAAGACCTGAGATGGAAGATGC
TGTTTCGACTATACCAAGATTCCTTCAATCTTCCTCTGGTTCGATGTTAGATGGTCGGTTTGATCCTCAA
TCCGCCGCTCATTTCTTCGGTGTTTACGACGGCCATGGCGGTTCTCAGGTAGCGAACTATTGTAGAGAGA
GGATGCATTTGGCTTTGGCGGAGGAGATAGCTAAGGAGAAACCGATGCTCTGCGATGGTGATACGTGGCT
GGAGAAGTGGAAGAAAGCTCTTTTCAACTCGTTCCTGAGAGTTGACTCGGAGATTGGGTCAGTTGCGCCG
GAGACGGTTGGGTCAACGTCGGTGGTTGCCGTTGTTTTCCCGTCTCACATCTTCGTCGCTAACTGCGGTG
ACTCTAGAGCCGTTCTTTGCCGCGGCAAAACTGCACTTCCATTATCCGTTGACCATAAACCGGATAGAGA
AGATGAAGCTGCGAGGATTGAAGCCGCAGGAGGGAAAGTGATTCAGTGGAATGGAGCTCGTGTTTTCGGT
GTTCTCGCCATGTCGAGATCCATTGGCGATAGATACTTGAAACCATCCATCATTCCTGATCCGGAAGTGA
CGGCTGTGAAGAGAGTAAAAGAAGATGATTGTCTGATTTTGGCGAGTGACGGGGTTTGGGATGTAATGAC
GGATGAAGAAGCGTGTGAGATGGCAAGGAAGCGGATTCTCTTGTGGCACAAGAAAAACGCGGTGGCTGGG
GATGCATCGTTGCTCGCGGATGAGCGGAGAAAGGAAGGGAAAGATCCTGCGGCGATGTCCGCGGCTGAGT
ATTTGTCAAAGCTGGCGATACAGAGAGGAAGCAAAGACAACATAAGTGTGGTGGTGGTTGATTTGAAGGA
TTACAAGGACGATGACGATAAGCCCAAGAAAAAGCGGAAGGTGTGAGAATTCCTGTGCCTTCTAGTTGCC
AGCCATCTGTTGTTTGCCCCTCCCCCGTGCCTTCCTTGACCCTGGAAGGTGCCACTCCCACTGTCCTTTC
CTAATAAAATGAGGAAATTGCATCGCATTGTCTGAGTAGGTGTCATTCTATTCTGGGGGGTGGGGTGGGG
CAGGACAGCAAGGGGGAGGATTGGGAAGACAATAGCAGGCATGCTGGGGATGCGGTGGGCTCTATGGCTT
CTGAGGCGGAAAGAACCAGCTGGGGCTCTAGGGGGTATCCCCACGCGCCCTGTAGCGTGTACCGCTGGGA
GTTCGTAGACGGAAACAAACGCAGAATCCAAGCGCGGCCGCCCAGGATACATAGATTACCACAACTCCGA
GCCCTTCCACCGCTAGCGCACTCCTCAGGTGCAGGCTGCCTATCAGAAGGTGGTGGCTGGTGTGGCCAAT
GCCCTGGCTCACAAATACCACTGAGATCTTTTTCCCTCTGCCAAAAATTATGGGGACATCATGAAGCCCC
TTGAGCATCTGACTTCTGGCTAATAAAGGAAATTTATTTTCATTGCAATAGTGTGTTGGAATTTTTTGTG
TCTCTCACTCGGAAGGACATATGGGAGGGCAAATCATTTAAAACATCAGAATGAGTATTTGGTTTAGAGT
TTGGCAACATATGCCCATATGCTGGCTGCCATGAACAAAGGTTGGCTATAAAGAGGTCATCAGTATATGA
AACAGCCCCCTGCTGTCCATTCCTTATTCCATAGAAAAGCCTTGACTTGAGGTTAGATTTTTTTTATATT
TTGTTTTGTGTTATTTTTTTCTTTAACATCCCTAAAATTTTCCTTACATGTTTTACTAGCCAGATTTTTC
CTCCTCTCCTGACTACTCCCAGTCATAGCTGTCCCTCTTCTCTTATGGAGATCCCTCGACCTGCAGCCCA
AGCTTGGCGTAATCATGGTCATAGCTGTTTCCTGTGTGAAATTGTTATCCGCTCACAATTCCACACAACA
TACGAGCCGGAAGCATAAAGTGTAAAGCCTGGGGTGCCTAATGAGTGAGCTAACTCACATTAATTGCGTT
GCGCTCACTGCCCGCTTTCCAGTCGGGAAACCTGTCGTGCCAGCGGATCCGCATCTCAATTAGTCAGCAA
CCATAGTCCCGCCCCTAACTCCGCCCAGTTCCGCCCATTCTCCGCCCCATGGCTGACTAATTTTTTTTAT
TTATGCAGAGGCCGAGGCCGCCTCGGCCTCTGAGCTATTCCAGAAGTAGTGAGGAGGCTTTTTTGGAGGC
CTAGGCTTTTGCAAAAAGCTAACTTGTTTATTGCAGCTTATAATGGTTACAAATAAAGCAATAGCATCAC
AAATTTCACAAATAAAGCATTTTTTTCACTGCATTCTAGTTGTGGTTTGTCCAAACTCATCAATGTATCT
TATCATGTCTGGATCCGCTGCATTAATGAATCGGCCAACGCGCGGGGAGAGGCGGTTTGCGTATTGGGCG
CTCTTCCGCTTCCTCGCTCACTGACTCGCTGCGCTCGGTCGTTCGGCTGCGGCGAGCGGTATCAGCTCAC
TCAAAGGCGGTAATACGGTTATCCACAGAATCAGGGGATAACGCAGGAAAGAACATGTGAGCAAAAGGCC
AGCAAAAGGCCAGGAACCGTAAAAAGGCCGCGTTGCTGGCGTTTTTCCATAGGCTCCGCCCCCCTGACGA
GCATCACAAAAATCGACGCTCAAGTCAGAGGTGGCGAAACCCGACAGGACTATAAAGATACCAGGCGTTT
CCCCCTGGAAGCTCCCTCGTGCGCTCTCCTGTTCCGACCCTGCCGCTTACCGGATACCTGTCCGCCTTTC
TCCCTTCGGGAAGCGTGGCGCTTTCTCATAGCTCACGCTGTAGGTATCTCAGTTCGGTGTAGGTCGTTCG
CTCCAAGCTGGGCTGTGTGCACGAACCCCCCGTTCAGCCCGACCGCTGCGCCTTATCCGGTAACTATCGT
CTTGAGTCCAACCCGGTAAGACACGACTTATCGCCACTGGCAGCAGCCACTGGTAACAGGATTAGCAGAG
CGAGGTATGTAGGCGGTGCTACAGAGTTCTTGAAGTGGTGGCCTAACTACGGCTACACTAGAAGAACAGT
ATTTGGTATCTGCGCTCTGCTGAAGCCAGTTACCTTCGGAAAAAGAGTTGGTAGCTCTTGATCCGGCAAA
CAAACCACCGCTGGTAGCGGTGGTTTTTTTGTTTGCAAGCAGCAGATTACGCGCAGAAAAAAAGGATCTC
AAGAAGATCCTTTGATCTTTTCTACGGGGTCTGACGCTCAGTGGAACGAAAACTCACGTTAAGGGATTTT
GGTCATGAGATTATCAAAAAGGATCTTCACCTAGATCCTTTTAAATTAAAAATGAAGTTTTAAATCAATC
TAAAGTATATATGAGTAAACTTGGTCTGACAGTTACCAATGCTTAATCAGTGAGGCACCTATCTCAGCGA
TCTGTCTATTTCGTTCATCCATAGTTGCCTGACTCCCCGTCGTGTAGATAACTACGATACGGGAGGGCTT
ACCATCTGGCCCCAGTGCTGCAATGATACCGCGAGACCCACGCTCACCGGCTCCAGATTTATCAGCAATA
AACCAGCCAGCCGGAAGGGCCGAGCGCAGAAGTGGTCCTGCAACTTTATCCGCCTCCATCCAGTCTATTA
ATTGTTGCCGGGAAGCTAGAGTAAGTAGTTCGCCAGTTAATAGTTTGCGCAACGTTGTTGCCATTGCTAC
AGGCATCGTGGTGTCACGCTCGTCGTTTGGTATGGCTTCATTCAGCTCCGGTTCCCAACGATCAAGGCGA
GTTACATGATCCCCCATGTTGTGCAAAAAAGCGGTTAGCTCCTTCGGTCCTCCGATCGTTGTCAGAAGTA
AGTTGGCCGCAGTGTTATCACTCATGGTTATGGCAGCACTGCATAATTCTCTTACTGTCATGCCATCCGT
AAGATGCTTTTCTGTGACTGGTGAGTACTCAACCAAGTCATTCTGAGAATAGTGTATGCGGCGACCGAGT
TGCTCTTGCCCGGCGTCAATACGGGATAATACCGCGCCACATAGCAGAACTTTAAAAGTGCTCATCATTG
GAAAACGTTCTTCGGGGCGAAAACTCTCAAGGATCTTACCGCTGTTGAGATCCAGTTCGATGTAACCCAC
TCGTGCACCCAACTGATCTTCAGCATCTTTTACTTTCACCAGCGTTTCTGGGTGAGCAAAAACAGGAAGG
CAAAATGCCGCAAAAAAGGGAATAAGGGCGACACGGAAATGTTGAATACTCATACTCTTCCTTTTTCAAT
ATTATTGAAGCATTTATCAGGGTTATTGTCTCATGAGCGGATACATATTTGAATGTATTTAGAAAAATAA
ACAAATAGGGGTTCCGCGCACATTTCCCCGAAAAGTGCCACCTGGGTCGACATTGATTATTGACTAGTTA
TTAATAGTAATCAATTACGGGGTCATTAGTTCATAGCCCATATATGGAGTTCCGCGTTACATAACTTACG
GTAAATGGCCCGCCTGGCTGACCGCCCAACGACCCCCGCCCATTGACGTCAATAATGACGTATGTTCCCA
TAGTAACGCCAATAGGGACTTTCCATTGACGTCAATGGGTGGAGTATTTACGGTAAACTGCCCACTTGGC
AGTACATCAAGTGTATCATATGCCAAGTACGCCCCCTATTGACGTCAATGACGGTAAATGGCCCGCCTGG
CATTATGCCCAGTACATGACCTTATGGGACTTTCCTACTTGGCAGTACATCTACGTATTAGTCATCGCTA
TTACCATGGTCGAGGTGAGCCCCACGTTCTGCTTCACTCTCCCCATCTCCCCCCCCTCCCCACCCCCAAT
TTTGTATTTATTTATTTTTTAATTATTTTGTGCAGCGATGGGGG
